Addgene plasmid #129373: pRSET QUEEN7mu K114A
Purpose: mutant of QUEEN-7mu
Depositing lab: Yasushi Okada. Depositing organization: RIKEN Center for Biosystems Dynamics Research, Kobe. Publication: Live cell imaging of metabolic heterogeneity by quantitative fluorescent ATP indicator protein, QUEEN-37C. Yaginuma H, Okada Y. bioRxiv 2021.10.08.463131 10.1101/2021.10.08.463131.
Backbone
  Vector backbone: pRSET B
  Vector type: Bacterial Expression
Growth in bacteria
  Bacterial resistance: Ampicillin, 100 μg/mL
  Growth temperature: 37°C
  Growth strain: DH5alpha
  Copy number: High Copy
Gene/Insert
  Gene/Insert name: QUEEN7mu K114A
  Species: Synthetic
  Cloning method: Restriction Enzyme; 5′ cloning site Unknown (unknown if destroyed)
Terms and licenses: Academic/Nonprofit Terms; Industry Terms: Not Available to Industry
Depositor comments: Depositor Adm #1223 . Please visit https://www.biorxiv.org/content/10.1101/2021.10.08.463131v1 for bioRxiv preprint.
How to cite: pRSET QUEEN7mu K114A was a gift from Yasushi Okada (Addgene plasmid # 129373 ; http://n2t.net/addgene:129373 ; RRID:Addgene_129373)
