[The description below was written by a language model from this plasmid's Addgene catalogue record and pLannotate feature annotations shown in this document.]
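Description:
pRSET QUEEN7mu K114A is a roughly 4.0 kb bacterial expression plasmid built on the pRSET B backbone. It carries a point mutant (K114A) of QUEEN-7mu, a synthetic, genetically encoded fluorescent ATP indicator protein. The plasmid replicates in E. coli from a high-copy ColE1/pUC-type origin and is selected with ampicillin through a β-lactamase gene driven by its own promoter. An f1 phage origin is also present, which in principle allows single-stranded DNA production. Short lacZα and lacI fragments flagged in the annotation appear to be backbone remnants rather than functional genes.

The expression cassette is driven by a T7 promoter followed by the T7 gene 10 ribosome binding site, so expression requires a host that supplies T7 RNA polymerase. It ends in a T7 terminator. The open reading frame begins with the standard pRSET N-terminal leader: a histidine tag (annotated as a capTEV fragment), the T7 gene 10 leader peptide and the Xpress epitope with its enterokinase cleavage site. These elements support affinity purification, detection and tag removal.

The sensor itself is annotated as a GFP-derived segment (called cEGFP) inserted between two fragments of the bacterial F-type ATP synthase epsilon subunit (atpC), with best matches to Geobacillus/Bacillus PS3 sequences. This layout fits a design in which ATP binding to the epsilon subunit alters the fluorescence of the embedded fluorescent protein.

The record describes the construct only as a mutant of QUEEN-7mu and does not state the functional effect of the K114A substitution. The cloning sites are also not recorded. The associated work concerns quantitative live-cell imaging of ATP with QUEEN-family indicators, and this plasmid is suited to producing recombinant protein of the variant for characterization.
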