Features (pLannotate 1.2.2; 16 found; start..end, strand, type, name):
      1..19      +  promoter       T7 promoter: promoter for bacteriophage T7 RNA polymerase
     51..73      +  RBS            RBS: efficient ribosome binding site from bacteriophage T7 gene 10 (Olins and Rangwala, 1989)
     93..113     +  CDS            capTEV™ (fragment): composite tag for in vivo biotinylation, TEV protease cleavage, and 6xHis tagging
    114..146     +  CDS            T7 tag (gene 10 leader): leader peptide from bacteriophage T7 gene 10 promotes efficient translation in E. coli
    150..173     +  CDS            Xpress™ tag: Xpress™ epitope tag, including an enterokinase recognition and cleavage site
    180..500     +  CDS            atpC (fragment): ATPE_GEOKA - Experimental evidence at protein level: Swiss-Prot protein existence level 1. Produces ATP from ADP in the presence of a proton gradient across the membrane. From Geobacillus kaustophilus (strain HTA426).
    519..1241    +  CDS            cEGFP: cEGFP is a basic (constitutively fluorescent) green fluorescent protein published in 2008, derived from Aequorea victoria.
   1248..1319    +  CDS            atpC (fragment): ATPE_BACP3 - Experimental evidence at protein level: Swiss-Prot protein existence level 1. Produces ATP from ADP in the presence of a proton gradient across the membrane. From Bacillus sp. (strain PS3).
   1340..1389    +  CDS            SET1 (fragment): solubility-enhancement tag derived from T7 phage gene 10B
   1397..1444    +  terminator     T7 terminator: transcription terminator for bacteriophage T7 RNA polymerase
   1470..1536    +  CDS            lacZα (fragment): LacZα fragment of β-galactosidase; lacZ fragment
   1541..1969    +  rep_origin     f1 ori (sequence partly withheld): f1 bacteriophage origin of replication; arrow indicates direction of (+) strand synthesis
   2022..2126    +  promoter       AmpR promoter: bla
   2127..2987    +  CDS            AmpR: β-lactamase; bla; confers resistance to ampicillin, carbenicillin, and related antibiotics
   3158..3746    +  rep_origin     ori: high-copy-number ColE1/pMB1/pBR322/pUC origin of replication
   3929..3982    +  CDS            lacI (fragment): lac repressor; lacI; The lac repressor binds to the lac operator to inhibit transcription in E. coli. This inhibition can be relieved by adding lactose or isopropyl-β-D-thiogalactopyranoside (IPTG).
>Addgene plasmid #129373 | pRSET QUEEN7mu K114A | addgene full sequence | sequence record 260059 | Addgene NGS Result
TAATACGACTCACTATAGGGAGACCACAACGGTTTCCCTCTAGAAATAATTTTGTTTAACTTTAAGAAGG
AGATATACATATGCGGGGTTCTCATCATCATCATCATCATGGTATGGCTAGCATGACTGGTGGACAGCAA
ATGGGTCGGGATCTGTACGACGATGACGATAAGGATCCGATGAAAACGATCCACGTGAGCGTCACTACTC
CTGATGGCCCGGTGTACGAAGACGATGTTGAAATGGTCAGCGTCAAAGCGAAAAGCGGCGAGCTCGGCAT
TTTGCCGGGGCACATTCCGCTTAAGGCCCCGCTCGAGATCAGCGCGGCCCGGCTGAAAAAAGGCGGCAAA
ACGCAATACATTGCCGTCAGCGGCGGCAATTTGGAAGTCCGCCCGGACAAAGTGACGATTAACGCTCAAG
CTGCTGAACGGGCGGAGGACATTGACGTCCTCCGCGCCAAAGCGGCGAAAGAGCGGGCGGAGCGCCGCCT
GCAAAGCCAGACCCGTTACAACAGCCACAACGTCTATATCATGGCCGACAAGCAGAAGAACGGCATCAAG
GTGAACTTCAAGATCCGCCACAACATCGAGGACGGCAGCGTGCAGCTCGCCGACCACTACCAGCAGAACA
CCCCCATCGGCGACGGCCCCGTGCTGCTGCCCGACAACCACTACCTGAGCACCCAGTCCAAGCTGAGCAA
AGACCCCAACGAGAAGCGCGATCACATGGTCCTGCTGGAGTTCGTGACCGCCGCCGGGATCACTCTCGGC
ATGGACGAGCTGTACAAGGGTGGCACCGGAGGGAGCATGGTGAGCAAGGGCGAGGAGCTGTTCACCGGGG
TGGTGCCCATCCTGGTCGAGCTGGACGGCGACGTAAACGGCCACAAGTTCAGCGTGTCCGGCGAGGGCGA
GGGCGATGCCACCTACGGCAAGCTGACCCTGAAGTTCATCTGCACCACCGGCAAGCTGCCCGTGCCCTGG
CCCACCCTCGTGACCACCCTGACCTACGGCGTGCAGTGCTTCAGCCGCTACCCCGACCACATGAAGCAGC
ACGACTTCTTCAAGTCCGCCATGCCCGAAGGCTACGTCCAGGAGCGCACCATCTTCTTCAAGGACGACGG
CAACTACAAGACCCGCGCCGAGGTGAAGTTCGAGGGCGACACCCTGGTGAACCGCATCGAGCTGAAGGGC
ATCGACTTCAAGGAGGACGGCAACATCCTGGGGCACAAGCTGGAGTACAACCTGGGTGACATCGACTTCG
CGCGGGCCGAACTGGCGTTAAAACGCGCCATGAACCGTTTGAGCGTTGCGGAAATGAAGTGAATTCGAAG
CTTGATCCGGCTGCTAACAAAGCCCGAAAGGAAGCTGAGTTGGCTGCTGCCACCGCTGAGCAATAACTAG
CATAACCCCTTGGGGCCTCTAAACGGGTCTTGAGGGGTTTTTTGCTGAAAGGAGGAACTATATCCGGATC
TGGCGTAATAGCGAAGAGGCCCGCACCGATCGCCCTTCCCAACAGTTGCGCAGCCTGAATGGCGAATGGG
[124 nt withheld, positions 1541-1664]
C
[91 nt withheld, positions 1666-1756]
A
[49 nt withheld, positions 1758-1806]
CCTTTGACGTTGGAGTCCACGTTCTTT
[37 nt withheld, positions 1834-1870]
ACCCTATCTCGGTCTATTCTTTTGATTTATAAGGGATTTTGCCGATTTCGGCCTATTGGTTAAAAAATGA
GCTGATTTAACAAAAATTTAACGCGAATTTTAACAAAATATTAACGCTTACAATTTAGGTGGCACTTTTC
GGGGAAATGTGCGCGGAACCCCTATTTGTTTATTTTTCTAAATACATTCAAATATGTATCCGCTCATGAG
ACAATAACCCTGATAAATGCTTCAATAATATTGAAAAAGGAAGAGTATGAGTATTCAACATTTCCGTGTC
GCCCTTATTCCCTTTTTTGCGGCATTTTGCCTTCCTGTTTTTGCTCACCCAGAAACGCTGGTGAAAGTAA
AAGATGCTGAAGATCAGTTGGGTGCACGAGTGGGTTACATCGAACTGGATCTCAACAGCGGTAAGATCCT
TGAGAGTTTTCGCCCCGAAGAACGTTTTCCAATGATGAGCACTTTTAAAGTTCTGCTATGTGGCGCGGTA
TTATCCCGTATTGACGCCGGGCAAGAGCAACTCGGTCGCCGCATACACTATTCTCAGAATGACTTGGTTG
AGTACTCACCAGTCACAGAAAAGCATCTTACGGATGGCATGACAGTAAGAGAATTATGCAGTGCTGCCAT
AACCATGAGTGATAACACTGCGGCCAACTTACTTCTGACAACGATCGGAGGACCGAAGGAGCTAACCGCT
TTTTTGCACAACATGGGGGATCATGTAACTCGCCTTGATCGTTGGGAACCGGAGCTGAATGAAGCCATAC
CAAACGACGAGCGTGACACCACGATGCCTGTAGCAATGGCAACAACGTTGCGCAAACTATTAACTGGCGA
ACTACTTACTCTAGCTTCCCGGCAACAATTAATAGACTGGATGGAGGCGGATAAAGTTGCAGGACCACTT
CTGCGCTCGGCCCTTCCGGCTGGCTGGTTTATTGCTGATAAATCTGGAGCCGGTGAGCGTGGGTCTCGCG
GTATCATTGCAGCACTGGGGCCAGATGGTAAGCCCTCCCGTATCGTAGTTATCTACACGACGGGGAGTCA
GGCAACTATGGATGAACGAAATAGACAGATCGCTGAGATAGGTGCCTCACTGATTAAGCATTGGTAACTG
TCAGACCAAGTTTACTCATATATACTTTAGATTGATTTAAAACTTCATTTTTAATTTAAAAGGATCTAGG
TGAAGATCCTTTTTGATAATCTCATGACCAAAATCCCTTAACGTGAGTTTTCGTTCCACTGAGCGTCAGA
CCCCGTAGAAAAGATCAAAGGATCTTCTTGAGATCCTTTTTTTCTGCGCGTAATCTGCTGCTTGCAAACA
AAAAAACCACCGCTACCAGCGGTGGTTTGTTTGCCGGATCAAGAGCTACCAACTCTTTTTCCGAAGGTAA
CTGGCTTCAGCAGAGCGCAGATACCAAATACTGTTCTTCTAGTGTAGCCGTAGTTAGGCCACCACTTCAA
GAACTCTGTAGCACCGCCTACATACCTCGCTCTGCTAATCCTGTTACCAGTGGCTGCTGCCAGTGGCGAT
AAGTCGTGTCTTACCGGGTTGGACTCAAGACGATAGTTACCGGATAAGGCGCAGCGGTCGGGCTGAACGG
GGGGTTCGTGCACACAGCCCAGCTTGGAGCGAACGACCTACACCGAACTGAGATACCTACAGCGTGAGCT
ATGAGAAAGCGCCACGCTTCCCGAAGGGAGAAAGGCGGACAGGTATCCGGTAAGCGGCAGGGTCGGAACA
GGAGAGCGCACGAGGGAGCTTCCAGGGGGAAACGCCTGGTATCTTTATAGTCCTGTCGGGTTTCGCCACC
TCTGACTTGAGCGTCGATTTTTGTGATGCTCGTCAGGGGGGCGGAGCCTATGGAAAAACGCCAGCAACGC
GGCCTTTTTACGGTTCCTGGCCTTTTGCTGGCCTTTTGCTCACATGTTCTTTCCTGCGTTATCCCCTGAT
TCTGTGGATAACCGTATTACCGCCTTTGAGTGAGCTGATACCGCTCGCCGCAGCCGAACGACCGAGCGCA
GCGAGTCAGTGAGCGAGGAAGCGGAAGAGCGCCCAATACGCAAACCGCCTCTCCCCGCGCGTTGGCCGAT
TCATTAATGCAGGATCTCGATCCCGCGAAAT
